>Addgene plasmid #173119 | pPB EF1a CCR6-eLOV-TEVcs-Gal4 | addgene full sequence | sequence record 339780 | Addgene NGS Result
ACTCTTCCTTTTTCAATATTATTGAAGCATTTATCAGGGTTATTGTCTCATGAGCGGATACATATTTGAA
TGTATTTAGAAAAATAAACAAATAGGGGTTCCGCGCACATTTCCCCGAAAAGTGCCACCTAAATTGTAAG
CGTTAATATTTTGTTAAAATTCGCGTTAAATTTTTGTTAAATCAGCTCATTTTTTAACCAATAGGCCGAA
ATCGGCAAAATCCCTTATAAATCAAAAGAATAGACCGAGATAGGGT
[37 nt withheld, positions 257-293]
AAAGAACGTGGACTCCAACGTCAAAGG
[49 nt withheld, positions 321-369]
T
[91 nt withheld, positions 371-461]
G
[124 nt withheld, positions 463-586]
CCCATTCGCCATTCAGGCTGCGCAACTGTTGGGAAGGGCGATCGGTGCGGGCCTCTTCGCTATTACGCCA
GCTGGCGAAAGGGGGATGTGCTGCAAGGCGATTAAGTTGGGTAACGCCAGGGTTTTCCCAGTCACGACGT
TGTAAAACGACGGCCAGTGAGCGCGCCTCGTTCATTCACGTTTTTGAACCCGTGGAGGACGGGCAGACTC
GCGGTGCAAATGTGTTTTACAGCGTGATGGAGCAGATGAAGATGCTCGACACGCTGCAGAACACGCAGCT
AGATTAACCCTAGAAAGATAATCATATTGTGACGTACGTTAAAGATAATCATGTGTAAAATTGACGCATG
TGTTTTATCGGTCTGTATATCGAGGTTTATTTATTAATTTGAATAGATATTAAGTTTTATTATATTTACA
CTTACATACTAATAATAAATTCAACAAACAATTTATTTATGTTTATTTATTTATTAAAAAAAACAAAAAC
TCAAAATTTCTTCTATAAAGTAACAAAACTTTTATGAGGGACAGCCCCCCCCCAAAGCCCCCAGGGATGT
AATTACGTCCCTCCCCCGCTAGGGGGCAGCAGCGAGCCGCCCGGGGCTCCGCTCCGGTCCGGCGCTCCCC
CCGCATCCCCGAGCCGGCAGCGTGCGGGGACAGCCCGGGCACGGGGAAGGTGGCACGGGATCGCTTTCCT
CTGAACGCTTCTCGCTGCTCTTTGAGCCTGCAGACACCTGGGGGGATACGGGGAAAAGGCCTCCACGGCC
AGACTAGAACTTTTAAAAGAAAAGGGGGGATTGGGGGGTACAGTGCAGGGGAAAGAATAGTAGACATAAT
AGCAACAGACATACAAACTAAAGAATTACAAAAACAAATTACAAAAATTCAAAATTTTATCGATCACGAG
ACTAGCCTCGAGGGATCATCCGGTGCCCGTCAGTGGGCAGAGCGCACATCGCCCACAGTCCCCGAGAAGT
TGGGGGGAGGGGTCGGCAATTGAACGGGTGCCTAGAGAAGGTGGCGCGGGGTAAACTGGGAAAGTGATGT
CGTGTACTGGCTCCGCCTTTTTCCCGAGGGTGGGGGAGAACCGTATATAAGTGCAGTAGTCGCCGTGAAC
GTTCTTTTTCGCAACGGGTTTGCCGCCAGAACACAGCTGAAGCTTCGAGGGGCTCGCATCTCTCCTTCAC
GCGCCCGCCGCCCTACCTGAGGCCGCCATCCACGCCGGTTGAGTCGCGTTCTGCCGCCTCCCGCCTGTGG
TGCCTCCTGAACTGCGTCCGCCGTCTAGGTAAGTTTAAAGCTCAGGTCGAGACCGGGCCTTTGTCCGGCG
CTCCCTTGGAGCCTACCTAGACTCAGCCGGCTCTCCACGCTTTGCCTGACCCTGCTTGCTCAACTCTACG
TCTTTGTTTCGTTTTCTGTTCTGCGCCGTTACAGATCCAAGCTGTGACCGGCGCCGAATTCTTCGCATAT
TAAGGTGACGCGTGTGGCCTCGAACACCGAGCGACCCTGCAGCGACCCGCTTAAAAGATCCAGCCACCAC
CGGTCGCCACCGCCACCATGAGCGGAGAGAGCATGAACTTCAGTGATGTGTTCGATTCCAGTGAGGACTA
CTTCGTGTCCGTCAATACATCCTACTACAGCGTAGATTCTGAGATGCTGCTTTGCTCCCTGCAGGAGGTG
CGCCAGTTCTCCCGACTCTTCGTTCCCATCGCGTATTCACTCATCTGCGTCTTTGGCCTCCTGGGGAATA
TCTTGGTAGTCATCACATTTGCTTTTTATAAAAAGGCCAGATCCATGACAGACGTCTACCTGCTTAATAT
GGCCATTGCAGACATCCTGTTCGTCCTGACGCTCCCATTCTGGGCTGTGAGTCACGCTACCGGGGCCTGG
GTGTTCAGTAATGCAACCTGCAAGCTGTTGAAGGGAATTTATGCCATCAACTTTAATTGCGGTATGCTGC
TGCTGACTTGCATAAGTATGGACAGATACATCGCCATAGTACAGGCAACAAAATCCTTCAGACTGAGGTC
TCGAACGCTCCCTAGGTCTAAAATCATTTGTCTTGTTGTATGGGGCTTGAGCGTGATTATTTCCAGCAGT
ACTTTCGTGTTTAACCAGAAGTACAACACGCAGGGCAGCGATGTGTGTGAGCCCAAGTACCAGACGGTAT
CTGAGCCTATCAGGTGGAAGCTGTTGATGCTGGGTTTGGAATTGCTGTTCGGCTTTTTTATCCCACTCAT
GTTTATGATTTTTTGTTATACCTTCATCGTGAAGACCCTGGTCCAGGCACAAAACTCTAAGCGACACAAG
GCCATCCGGGTAATCATCGCTGTTGTGCTGGTATTTCTGGCTTGCCAGATCCCTCATAATATGGTCCTTC
TGGTAACGGCAGCCAACCTGGGCAAAATGAATCGCTCATGTCAGTCAGAAAAGCTTATCGGGTACACCAA
AACGGTTACGGAGGTTCTGGCGTTCCTGCATTGTTGCCTTAACCCTGTGCTGTACGCATTTATAGGTCAG
AAGTTTCGAAACTACTTCCTGAAGATTCTCAAAGACCTCTGGTGTGTAAGAAGAAAGTATAAAAGTAGTG
GATTTTCATGCGCAGGACGCTACTCCGAAAACATTTCCAGACAGACCAGTGAGACGGCCGATAACGATAA
CGCCTCCTCCTTTACCATGACTAGTGAGCTGGCCGAGAAGCTGGCCGGCCTGGACATCAACGGTGGAGCT
AGCGGCAGCCGGGCGACCACCCTGGAACGTATTGAAAAGAGCTTTGTGATTACCGATCCGCGTCTGCCGG
ATAACCCGATTATTTTTGTGAGCGATAGCTTTCTGCAGCTGACCGAATATAGCCGTGAAGAAATTCTGGG
CCGTAACTGCCGTTTTCTGCAGGGCCCGGAAACCGATCGTGCGACCGTGCGTAAAATTCGTGATGCGATT
GATAACCAGACCGAAGTGACCGTGCAGCTGATTAACTATACCAAAAGCGGCAAAAAATTTTGGAACCTGT
TTCATCTGCAGCCGATGCGTGATCAGAAAGGCGATGTGCAGTATTTTATTGGCGTGCAGCTGGATGGTAC
CGAACGTGTGCGTGATGCGGCGGAACGTGAAGCTGTGATGCTGGTCAAGAAAACCGCGGAGGAAATCGAC
GAAGCCGCTAAGGAAAATCTCTACTTCCAGATGGGCGGAGGATCCGACTACAAGGATGACGACGATAAGA
AGCTACTGTCTTCTATCGAACAAGCATGCGATATTTGCCGACTTAAAAAGCTCAAGTGCTCCAAAGAAAA
ACCGAAGTGCGCCAAGTGTCTGAAGAACAACTGGGAGTGTCGCTACTCTCCCAAAACCAAAAGGTCTCCG
CTGACTAGGGCACATCTGACAGAAGTGGAATCAAGGCTAGAAAGACTGGAACAGCTATTTCTACTGATTT
TTCCTCGAGAAGACCTTGACATGATTTTGAAAATGGATTCTTTACAGGATATAAAAGCATTGTTAACAGG
ATTATTTGTACAAGATAATGTGAATAAAGATGCCGTCACAGATAGATTGGCTTCAGTGGAGACTGATATG
CCTCTAACATTGAGACAGCATAGAATAAGTGCGACATCATCATCGGAAGAGAGTAGTAACAAAGGTCAAA
GACAGTTGACTGTATCGGCCAATTTTAATCAAAGTGGGAATATTGCTGATAGCTCATTGTCCTTCACTTT
CACTAACAGTAGCAACGGTCCGAACCTCATAACAACTCAAACAAATTCTCAAGCGCTTTCACAACCAATT
GCCTCCTCTAACGTTCATGATAACTTCATGAATAATGAAATCACGGCTAGTAAAATTGATGATGGTAATA
ATTCAAAACCACTGTCACCTGGTTGGACGGACCAAACTGCGTATAACGCGTTTGGAATCACTACAGGGAT
GTTTAATACCACTACAATGGATGATGTATATAACTATCTATTCGATGATGAAGATACCCCACCAAACCCA
AAAAAAGAGTAAAGCGGCCGCGTCGACAATCAACCTCTGGATTACAAAATTTGTGAAAGATTGACTGGTA
TTCTTAACTATGTTGCTCCTTTTACGCTATGTGGATACGCTGCTTTAATGCCTTTGTATCATGCTATTGC
TTCCCGTATGGCTTTCATTTTCTCCTCCTTGTATAAATCCTGGTTGCTGTCTCTTTATGAGGAGTTGTGG
CCCGTTGTCAGGCAACGTGGCGTGGTGTGCACTGTGTTTGCTGACGCAACCCCCACTGGTTGGGGCATTG
CCACCACCTGTCAGCTCCTTTCCGGGACTTTCGCTTTCCCCCTCCCTATTGCCACGGCGGAACTCATCGC
CGCCTGCCTTGCCCGCTGCTGGACAGGGGCTCGGCTGTTGGGCACTGACAATTCCGTGGTGTTGTCGGGG
AAGCTGACGTCCTTTCCATGGCTGCTCGCCTGTGTTGCCACCTGGATTCTGCGCGGGACGTCCTTCTGCT
ACGTCCCTTCGGCCCTCAATCCAGCGGACCTTCCTTCCCGCGGCCTGCTGCCGGCTCTGCGGCCTCTTCC
GCGTCTTCGCCTTCGCCCTCAGACGAGTCGGATCTCCCTTTGGGCCGCCTCCCCGCGGATCCGGCCTCCG
CGCCGGGTTTTGGCGCCTCCCGCGGGCGCCCCCCTCCTCACGGCGAGCGCTGCCACGTCAGACGAAGGGC
GCAGCGAGCGTCCTGATCCTTCCGCCCGGACGCTCAGGACAGCGGCCCGCTGCTCATAAGACTCGGCCTT
AGAACCCCAGTATCAGCAGAAGGACATTTTAGGACGGGACTTGGGTGACTCTAGGGCACTGGTTTTCTTT
CCAGAGAGCGGAACAGGCGAGGAAAAGTAGTCCCTTCTCGGCGATTCTGCGGAGGGATCTCCGTGGGGCG
GTGAACGCCGATGATTATATAAGGACGCGCCGGGTGTGGCACAGCTAGTTCCGTCGCAGCCGGGATTTGG
GTCGCGGTTCTTGTTTGTGGATCGCTGTGATCGTCACTTGGTGAGTAGCGGGCTGCTGGGCTGGCCGGGG
CTTTCGTGGCCGCCGGGCCGCTCGGTGGGACGGAAGCGTGTGGAGAGACCGCCAAGGGCTGTAGTCTGGG
TCCGCGAGCAAGGTTGCCCTGAACTGGGGGTTGGGGGGAGCGCAGCAAAATGGCGGCTGTTCCCGAGTCT
TGAATGGAAGACGCTTGTGAGGCGGGCTGTGAGGTCGTTGAAACAAGGTGGGGGGCATGGTGGGCGGCAA
GAACCCAAGGTCTTGAGGCCTTCGCTAATGCGGGAAAGCTCTTATTCGGGTGAGATGGGCTGGGGCACCA
TCTGGGGACCCTGACGTGAAGTTTGTCACTGACTGGAGAACTCGGTTTGTCGTCTGTTGCGGGGGCGGCA
GTTATGGCGGTGCCGTTGGGCAGTGCACCCGTACCTTTGGGAGCGCGCGCCCTCGTCGTGTCGTGACGTC
ACCCGTTCTGTTGGCTTATAATGCAGGGTGGGGCCACCTGCCGGTAGGTGTGCGGTAGGCTTTTCTCCGT
CGCAGGACGCAGGGTTCGGGCCTAGGGTAGGCTCTCCTGAATCGACAGGCGCCGGACCTCTGGTGAGGGG
AGGGATAAGTGAGGCGTCAGTTTCTTTGGTCGGTTTTATGTACCTATCTTCTTAAGTAGCTGAAGCTCCG
GTTTTGAACTATGCGCTCGGGGTTGGCGAGTGTGTTTTGTGAAGTTTTTTAGGCACCTTTTGAAATGTAA
TCATTTGGGTCAATATGTAATTTTCAGTGTTAGACTAGTAAATTGTCCGCTAAATTCTGGCCGTTTTTGG
CTTTTTTGTTAGACGCTAGCGGATTCTAGAGCCACCATGATTGAACAAGATGGATTGCACGCAGGTTCTC
CGGCCGCTTGGGTGGAGAGGCTATTCGGCTATGACTGGGCACAACAGACAATCGGCTGCTCTGATGCCGC
CGTGTTCCGGCTGTCAGCGCAGGGGCGCCCGGTTCTTTTTGTCAAGACCGACCTGTCCGGTGCCCTGAAT
GAACTGCAAGACGAGGCAGCGCGGCTATCGTGGCTGGCCACGACGGGCGTTCCTTGCGCAGCTGTGCTCG
ACGTTGTCACTGAAGCGGGAAGGGACTGGCTGCTATTGGGCGAAGTGCCGGGGCAGGATCTCCTGTCATC
TCACCTTGCTCCTGCCGAGAAAGTATCCATCATGGCTGATGCAATGCGGCGGCTGCATACGCTTGATCCG
GCTACCTGCCCATTCGACCACCAAGCGAAACATCGCATCGAGCGAGCACGTACTCGGATGGAAGCCGGTC
TTGTCGATCAGGATGATCTGGACGAAGAGCATCAGGGGCTCGCGCCAGCCGAACTGTTCGCCAGGCTCAA
GGCGAGCATGCCCGACGGCGAGGATCTCGTCGTGACCCATGGCGATGCCTGCTTGCCGAATATCATGGTG
GAAAATGGCCGCTTTTCTGGATTCATCGACTGTGGCCGGCTGGGTGTGGCGGACCGCTATCAGGACATAG
CGTTGGCTACCCGTGATATTGCTGAAGAGCTTGGCGGCGAATGGGCTGACCGCTTCCTCGTGCTTTACGG
TATCGCCGCTCCCGATTCGCAGCGCATCGCCTTCTATCGCCTTCTTGACGAGTTCTTCTGAGTTAACTAA
CTAAACTTGTTTATTGCAGCTTATAATGGTTACAAATAAAGCAATAGCATCACAAATTTCACAAATAAAG
CATTTTTTTCACTGCATTCTAGTTGTGGTTTGTCCAAACTCATCAATGTATCTTATCATGTCTGGAATTG
ACTCAAATGATGTCAATTAGTCTATCAGAAGCTCATCTGGTCTCCCTTCCGGGGGACAAGACATCCCTGT
TTAATATTTAAACAGCAGTGTTCCCAAACTGGGTTCTTATATCCCTTGCTCTGGTCAACCAGGTTGCAGG
GTTTCCTGTCCTCACAGGAACGAAGTCCCTAAAGAAACAGTGGCAGCCAGGTTTAGCCCCGGAATTGACT
GGATTCCTTTTTTAGGGCCCATTGGTATGGCTTTTTCCCCGTATCCCCCCAGGTGTCTGCAGGCTCAAAG
AGCAGCGAGAAGCGTTCAGAGGAAAGCGATCCCGTGCCACCTTCCCCGTGCCCGGGCTGTCCCCGCACGC
TGCCGGCTCGGGGATGCGGGGGGAGCGCCGGACCGGAGCGGAGCCCCGGGCGGCTCGCTGCTGCCCCCTA
GCGGGGGAGGGACGTAATTACATCCCTGGGGGCTTTGGGGGGGGGCTGTCCCTGATATCTATAACAAGAA
AATATATATATAATAAGTTATCACGTAAGTAGAACATGAAATAACAATATAATTATCGTATGAGTTAAAT
CTTAAAAGTCACGTAAAAGATAATCATGCGTCATTTTGACTCACGCGGTCGTTATAGTTCAAAATCAGTG
ACACTTACCGCATTGACAAGCACGCCTCACGGGAGCTCCAAGCGGCGACTGAGATGTCCTAAATGCACAG
CGACGGATTCGCGCTATTTAGAAAGAGAGAGCAATATTTCAAGAATGCATGCGTCAATTTTACGCAGACT
ATCTTTCTAGGGTTAATCTAGCTGCATCAGGATCATATCGTCGGGTCTTTTTTCCGGCTCAGTCATCGCC
CAAGCTGGCGCTATCTGGGCATCGGGGAGGAAGAAGCCCGTGCCTTTTCCCGCGAGGTTGAAGCGGCATG
GAAAGAGTTTGCCGAGGATGACTGCTGCTGCATTGACGTTGAGCGAAAACGCACGTTTACCATGATGATT
CGGGAAGGTGTGGCCATGCACGCCTTTAACGGTGAACTGTTCGTTCAGGCCACCTGGGATACCAGTTCGT
CGCGGCTTTTCCGGACACAGTTCCGGATGGTCAGCCCGAAGCGCATCAGCAACCCGAACAATACCGGCGA
CAGCCGGAACTGCCGTGCCGGTGTGCAGATTAATGACAGCGGTGCGGCGCTGGGATATTACGTCAGCGAG
GACGGGTATCCTGGCTGGATGCCGCAGAAATGGACATGGATACCCCGTGAGTTACCCGGCGGGCGCGCTT
GGCGTAATCATGGTCATAGCTGTTTCCTGTGTGAAATTGTTATCCGCTCACAATTCCACACAACATACGA
GCCGGAAGCATAAAGTGTAAAGCCTGGGGTGCCTAATGAGTGAGCTAACTCACATTAATTGCGTTGCGCT
CACTGCCCGCTTTCCAGTCGGGAAACCTGTCGTGCCAGCTGCATTAATGAATCGGCCAACGCGCGGGGAG
AGGCGGTTTGCGTATTGGGCGCTCTTCCGCTTCCTCGCTCACTGACTCGCTGCGCTCGGTCGTTCGGCTG
CGGCGAGCGGTATCAGCTCACTCAAAGGCGGTAATACGGTTATCCACAGAATCAGGGGATAACGCAGGAA
AGAACATGTGAGCAAAAGGCCAGCAAAAGGCCAGGAACCGTAAAAAGGCCGCGTTGCTGGCGTTTTTCCA
TAGGCTCCGCCCCCCTGACGAGCATCACAAAAATCGACGCTCAAGTCAGAGGTGGCGAAACCCGACAGGA
CTATAAAGATACCAGGCGTTTCCCCCTGGAAGCTCCCTCGTGCGCTCTCCTGTTCCGACCCTGCCGCTTA
CCGGATACCTGTCCGCCTTTCTCCCTTCGGGAAGCGTGGCGCTTTCTCATAGCTCACGCTGTAGGTATCT
CAGTTCGGTGTAGGTCGTTCGCTCCAAGCTGGGCTGTGTGCACGAACCCCCCGTTCAGCCCGACCGCTGC
GCCTTATCCGGTAACTATCGTCTTGAGTCCAACCCGGTAAGACACGACTTATCGCCACTGGCAGCAGCCA
CTGGTAACAGGATTAGCAGAGCGAGGTATGTAGGCGGTGCTACAGAGTTCTTGAAGTGGTGGCCTAACTA
CGGCTACACTAGAAGAACAGTATTTGGTATCTGCGCTCTGCTGAAGCCAGTTACCTTCGGAAAAAGAGTT
GGTAGCTCTTGATCCGGCAAACAAACCACCGCTGGTAGCGGTGGTTTTTTTGTTTGCAAGCAGCAGATTA
CGCGCAGAAAAAAAGGATCTCAAGAAGATCCTTTGATCTTTTCTACGGGGTCTGACGCTCAGTGGAACGA
AAACTCACGTTAAGGGATTTTGGTCATGAGATTATCAAAAAGGATCTTCACCTAGATCCTTTTAAATTAA
AAATGAAGTTTTAAATCAATCTAAAGTATATATGAGTAAACTTGGTCTGACAGTTACCAATGCTTAATCA
GTGAGGCACCTATCTCAGCGATCTGTCTATTTCGTTCATCCATAGTTGCCTGACTCCCCGTCGTGTAGAT
AACTACGATACGGGAGGGCTTACCATCTGGCCCCAGTGCTGCAATGATACCGCGAGACCCACGCTCACCG
GCTCCAGATTTATCAGCAATAAACCAGCCAGCCGGAAGGGCCGAGCGCAGAAGTGGTCCTGCAACTTTAT
CCGCCTCCATCCAGTCTATTAATTGTTGCCGGGAAGCTAGAGTAAGTAGTTCGCCAGTTAATAGTTTGCG
CAACGTTGTTGCCATTGCTACAGGCATCGTGGTGTCACGCTCGTCGTTTGGTATGGCTTCATTCAGCTCC
GGTTCCCAACGATCAAGGCGAGTTACATGATCCCCCATGTTGTGCAAAAAAGCGGTTAGCTCCTTCGGTC
CTCCGATCGTTGTCAGAAGTAAGTTGGCCGCAGTGTTATCACTCATGGTTATGGCAGCACTGCATAATTC
TCTTACTGTCATGCCATCCGTAAGATGCTTTTCTGTGACTGGTGAGTACTCAACCAAGTCATTCTGAGAA
TAGTGTATGCGGCGACCGAGTTGCTCTTGCCCGGCGTCAATACGGGATAATACCGCGCCACATAGCAGAA
CTTTAAAAGTGCTCATCATTGGAAAACGTTCTTCGGGGCGAAAACTCTCAAGGATCTTACCGCTGTTGAG
ATCCAGTTCGATGTAACCCACTCGTGCACCCAACTGATCTTCAGCATCTTTTACTTTCACCAGCGTTTCT
GGGTGAGCAAAAACAGGAAGGCAAAATGCCGCAAAAAAGGGAATAAGGGCGACACGGAAATGTTGAATAC
TCAT
Features (pLannotate 1.2.2; 25 found; start..end, strand, type, name):
      1..105     -  promoter       AmpR promoter: bla
    158..586     -  rep_origin     f1 ori (sequence partly withheld): f1 bacteriophage origin of replication; arrow indicates direction of (+) strand synthesis
    591..746     -  CDS            lacZα (fragment): LacZα fragment of β-galactosidase; lacZ fragment
    748..867     +  CDS            B (fragment): PORTL_LAMBD - Experimental evidence at protein level: Swiss-Prot protein existence level 1. Forms the portal vertex of the capsid (PubMed:6228056, PubMed:6232391). This portal plays critical roles in head assembly, genome packaging, neck/tail attachment, and genome ejection (Probable). The portal protein multimerizes as a single ring-shaped homododecamer arranged around a central channel (PubMed:6232391). Binds to the terminase subunits to form the packaging machine (PubMed:7799432). From Escherichia phage lambda (Bacteriophage lambda).
   1367..1484    +  misc_feature   cPPT/CTS: central polypurine tract and central termination sequence of HIV-1
   1531..1742    +  promoter       EF-1α core promoter: core promoter for human elongation factor EF-1α
   1755..2023    +  LTR            5' LTR (truncated): truncated 5' long terminal repeat (LTR) from human T-cell leukemia virus (HTLV) type 1
   2048..2110    +  promoter       Mini-TK promoter: minimal herpes simplex virus (HSV) thymidine kinase promoter
   2144..3265    +  CDS            CCR6: CCR6_HUMAN - Also known as CKRL3, CMKBR6, GPR29, STRL22. Experimental evidence at protein level: Swiss-Prot protein existence level 1. Receptor for the C-C type chemokine CCL20 (PubMed:9169459). Binds to CCL20 and subsequently transduces a signal by increasing the intracellular calcium ion levels (PubMed:20068036). Although CCL20 is its major ligand it can also act as a receptor for non-chemokine ligands such as beta-defensins (PubMed:25585877). Binds to defensin DEFB1 leading to increase in intracellular calcium ions and cAMP levels. Its binding to DEFB1 is essential for the function of DEFB1
   3347..3664    +  CDS            miniSOG: miniSOG is a basic (constitutively fluorescent) cyan fluorescent protein published in 2011, derived from Arabidopsis thaliana. It requires the cofactor flavin for fluorescence.
   3785..3806    +  CDS            3xFLAG (fragment): three tandem FLAG® epitope tags
   3805..4243    +  CDS            GAL4 DNA binding domain (fragment): DNA binding domain of the GAL4 transcriptional activator; Saccharomyces cerevisiae GAL4 (truncated)
   4244..4588    +  CDS            GAL4 activation domain: activation domain of the GAL4 transcriptional activator; Saccharomyces cerevisiae GAL4 (truncated)
   4604..5192    +  misc_feature   WPRE: woodchuck hepatitis virus posttranscriptional regulatory element
   5199..6410    +  promoter       UbC promoter: human ubiquitin C promoter
   6433..7227    +  CDS            NeoR/KanR: aminoglycoside phosphotransferase from Tn5; aph(3')-II (or nptII); confers resistance to neomycin, kanamycin, and G418 (Geneticin®)
   7240..7361    +  polyA_signal   SV40 poly(A) signal: SV40 polyadenylation signal
   7379..7471    +  ncRNA          G-CSF SLDE: Accession: RF00183 - G-CSF factor stem-loop destabilising element (SLDE)
   8168..8635    +  CDS            B (fragment): PORTL_LAMBD - Experimental evidence at protein level: Swiss-Prot protein existence level 1. Forms the portal vertex of the capsid (PubMed:6228056, PubMed:6232391). This portal plays critical roles in head assembly, genome packaging, neck/tail attachment, and genome ejection (Probable). The portal protein multimerizes as a single ring-shaped homododecamer arranged around a central channel (PubMed:6232391). Binds to the terminase subunits to form the packaging machine (PubMed:7799432). From Escherichia phage lambda (Bacteriophage lambda).
   8671..8693    -  protein_bind   lac operator (fragment): The lac repressor binds to the lac operator to inhibit transcription in E. coli. This inhibition can be relieved by adding lactose or isopropyl-β-D-thiogalactopyranoside (IPTG). lac repressor encoded by lacI
   8697..8727    -  promoter       lac promoter: promoter for the E. coli lac operon
   8742..8763    -  protein_bind   CAP binding site: CAP binding activates transcription in the presence of cAMP. E. coli catabolite activator protein
   8776..8868    -  CDS            lacI (fragment): lac repressor; lacI; The lac repressor binds to the lac operator to inhibit transcription in E. coli. This inhibition can be relieved by adding lactose or isopropyl-β-D-thiogalactopyranoside (IPTG).
   9051..9639    -  rep_origin     ori: high-copy-number ColE1/pMB1/pBR322/pUC origin of replication
   9810..10670   -  CDS            AmpR: β-lactamase; bla; confers resistance to ampicillin, carbenicillin, and related antibiotics
