[The description below was written by a language model from this plasmid's Addgene catalogue record and pLannotate feature annotations shown in this document.]
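Description:
pPB EF1a CCR6-eLOV-TEVcs-Gal4 is a 10,670-nt mammalian expression plasmid on a pPB backbone. The name suggests a piggyBac transposon vector for stable genomic integration, although the automated feature table does not annotate transposon terminal repeats. It is propagated in E. coli through a high-copy ColE1/pUC-type origin and an ampicillin resistance gene. An f1 origin and remnants of the lac/lacZα cloning region are also present. Selection in mammalian cells relies on a separate cassette in which the human UbC promoter drives NeoR (G418 resistance), followed by an SV40 polyadenylation signal.

The payload is a single fusion protein expressed from a composite EF-1α core promoter with an HTLV-1 5' LTR fragment. The table also reports a short mini-TK promoter match just upstream of the coding sequence. The open reading frame begins with human CCR6, the chemokine receptor for CCL20. It continues with a LOV-type domain that the software labels miniSOG, a related LOV-derived protein, but which corresponds by position to the eLOV named in the insert. The named TEV protease cleavage site is not separately annotated. A short FLAG-like fragment follows, and then the GAL4 DNA-binding and activation domains. A WPRE downstream enhances transcript expression, and a cPPT/CTS element sits upstream of the promoter.

In this kind of design, the light-sensitive LOV domain cages the TEV site, so Gal4 should be released from the membrane-tethered receptor only when light coincides with recruitment of a TEV protease. The freed Gal4 can then drive a UAS reporter. The record describes the plasmid as the CCR6 "receiver" component, expressed in DIPG cells, of a light-gated transcriptional recorder for detecting cell-cell contacts.
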