Addgene plasmid #173119: pPB EF1a CCR6-eLOV-TEVcs-Gal4
Purpose: Expresses CCR6 eLOV receiver construct in DIPG
Depositing lab: Alice Ting. Depositing organization: Stanford University. Publication: A light-gated transcriptional recorder for detecting cell-cell contacts. Cho KF, Gillespie SM, Kalogriopoulos NA, Quezada MA, Jacko M, Monje M, Ting AY. Elife. 2022 Mar 21;11:e70881. doi: 10.7554/eLife.70881. PubMed 35311648.
Backbone
  Vector backbone: pPB
  Vector type: Mammalian Expression
  Selectable markers: Neomycin (select with G418)
Growth in bacteria
  Bacterial resistance: Ampicillin, 100 μg/mL
  Growth temperature: 37°C
  Growth strain: NEB Stable
  Copy number: Unknown
Gene/Insert
  Gene/Insert name: CCR6-eLOV-TEVcs-Gal4
  Promoter: EF1a
  Cloning method: Gibson Cloning
  Sequencing primers: 5′ taaggtgacgcgtgtggcctcgaacaccgagcgaccctgc
Terms and licenses: Academic/Nonprofit Terms; Industry Terms: Not Available to Industry
How to cite: pPB EF1a CCR6-eLOV-TEVcs-Gal4 was a gift from Alice Ting (Addgene plasmid # 173119 ; http://n2t.net/addgene:173119 ; RRID:Addgene_173119)
